Features (pLannotate 1.2.2; 6 found; start..end, strand, type, name):
    126..230     +  promoter       AmpR promoter: bla
    221..301     -  CDS            int (fragment): INT2_ECOLX - Protein inferred from homology: Swiss-Prot protein existence level 3. Putative integrase believed to be involved in the insertion of antibiotic resistance genes into plasmids and transposons. From Escherichia coli.
    387..443     +  CDS            GmR (fragment): gentamycin acetyltransferase; aacC1; confers resistance to gentamycin
    450..1238    +  CDS            aadA: S3AD_ECOLX - Experimental evidence at protein level: Swiss-Prot protein existence level 1. Mediates bacterial resistance to the antibiotics streptomycin and spectinomycin. From Escherichia coli.
   1412..2000    +  rep_origin     ori: high-copy-number ColE1/pMB1/pBR322/pUC origin of replication
   2183..2232    +  CDS            lacI (fragment): lac repressor; lacI; The lac repressor binds to the lac operator to inhibit transcription in E. coli. This inhibition can be relieved by adding lactose or isopropyl-β-D-thiogalactopyranoside (IPTG).
>Addgene plasmid | pICH42760 | analyzer sequence | sequence record 75014
TACTTGAGACCACGAAGTGGCTCTTCAGTGGACGAAAGGGCCTCGTGATACGCCTATTTTTATAGGTTAA
TGTCATGATAATAATGGTTTCTTAGACGTCAGGTGGCACTTTTCGGGGAAATGTGCGCGGAACCCCTATT
TGTTTATTTTTCTAAATACATTCAAATATGTATCCGCTCATGAGACAATAACCCTGATAAATGCTTCAAT
AATATTGAAAAAGGAAGAGTATGCGCTCACGCAACTGGTCCAGAACCTTGACCGAACGCAGCGGTGGTAA
CGGCGCAGTGGCGGTTTTCATGGCTTGTTATGACTGTTTTTTTGGGGTACAGTCTATGCCTCGGGCATCC
AAGCAGCAAGCGCGTTACGCCGTGGGTCGATGTTTGATGTTATGGAGCAGCAACGATGTTACGCAGCAGG
GCAGTCGCCCTAAAACAAAGTTAAACATCATGAGGGAAGCGGTGATCGCCGAAGTATCGACTCAACTATC
AGAGGTAGTTGGCGTCATCGAGCGCCATCTCGAACCGACGTTGCTGGCCGTACATTTGTACGGCTCCGCA
GTGGATGGCGGCCTGAAGCCACACAGCGATATTGATTTGCTGGTTACGGTGACCGTAAGGCTTGATGAAA
CAACGCGGCGAGCTTTGATCAACGACCTTTTGGAAACTTCGGCTTCCCCTGGAGAGAGCGAGATTCTCCG
CGCTGTAGAAGTCACCATTGTTGTGCACGACGACATCATTCCGTGGCGTTATCCAGCTAAGCGCGAACTG
CAATTTGGAGAATGGCAGCGCAATGACATTCTTGCAGGTATCTTCGAGCCAGCCACGATCGACATTGATC
TGGCTATCTTGCTGACAAAAGCAAGAGAACATAGCGTTGCCTTGGTAGGTCCAGCGGCGGAGGAACTCTT
TGATCCGGTTCCTGAACAGGATCTATTTGAGGCGCTAAATGAAACCTTAACGCTATGGAACTCGCCGCCC
GACTGGGCTGGCGATGAGCGAAATGTAGTGCTTACGTTGTCCCGCATTTGGTACAGCGCAGTAACCGGCA
AAATCGCGCCGAAGGATGTCGCTGCCGACTGGGCAATGGAGCGCCTGCCGGCCCAGTATCAGCCCGTCAT
ACTTGAAGCTAGACAGGCTTATCTTGGACAAGAAGAAGATCGCTTGGCCTCGCGCGCAGATCAGTTGGAA
GAATTTGTCCATTACGTAAAAGGCGAGATCACCAAGGTAGTCGGCAAATAACTGTCAGACCAAGTTTACT
CATATATACTTTAGATTGATTTAAAACTTCATTTTTAATTTAAAAGGATCTAGGTGAAGATCCTTTTTGA
TAATCTCATGACCAAAATCCCTTAACGTGAGTTTTCGTTCCACTGAGCGTCAGACCCCGTAGAAAAGATC
AAAGGATCTTCTTGAGATCCTTTTTTTCTGCGCGTAATCTGCTGCTTGCAAACAAAAAAACCACCGCTAC
CAGCGGTGGTTTGTTTGCCGGATCAAGAGCTACCAACTCTTTTTCCGAAGGTAACTGGCTTCAGCAGAGC
GCAGATACCAAATACTGTCCTTCTAGTGTAGCCGTAGTTAGGCCACCACTTCAAGAACTCTGTAGCACCG
CCTACATACCTCGCTCTGCTAATCCTGTTACCAGTGGCTGCTGCCAGTGGCGATAAGTCGTGTCTTACCG
GGTTGGACTCAAGACGATAGTTACCGGATAAGGCGCAGCGGTCGGGCTGAACGGGGGGTTCGTGCACACA
GCCCAGCTTGGAGCGAACGACCTACACCGAACTGAGATACCTACAGCGTGAGCTATGAGAAAGCGCCACG
CTTCCCGAAGGGAGAAAGGCGGACAGGTATCCGGTAAGCGGCAGGGTCGGAACAGGAGAGCGCACGAGGG
AGCTTCCAGGGGGAAACGCCTGGTATCTTTATAGTCCTGTCGGGTTTCGCCACCTCTGACTTGAGCGTCG
ATTTTTGTGATGCTCGTCAGGGGGGCGGAGCCTATGGAAAAACGCCAGCAACGCGGCCTTTTTACGGTTC
CTGGCCTTTTGCTGGCCTTTTGCTCACATGTTCTTTCCTGCGTTATCCCCTGATTCTGTGGATAACCGTA
TTACCGCCTTTGAGTGAGCTGATACCGCTCGCCGCAGCCGAACGACCGAGCGCAGCGAGTCAGTGAGCGA
GGAAGCGGAAGAGCGCCCAATACGCAAACCGCCTCTCCCCGCGCGTTGGCCGATTCATTAATCACTCTGT
GGTCTCAGGAGGTCAAAGGAGTGTCAGTTAATTAAAGAGTGTCGGGGCCGACACTCTTAATGGAAGTAAA
AGTGTGGGTTTTGCTGCACCGACACTCTTAATTTAAGAGTGTCGGGGTCCCGATGAAACCGACGCTTTTA
ATTTAAGAGTGTGGGTTTTTCCACACCGACACTCTTATGAATGTTACCCTAAATTCCCCAATCCTA
